Addgene plasmid #220667: AiP1768 - pAAV-AiE2439m-minBG-SYFP2-WPRE-BGHpA
Purpose: AiE2439m is an enhancer sequence, designed to drive AAV-mediated transgene expression in specific populations of brain cells
Depositing lab: Allen Institute for Brain Science & Bosiljka Tasic. Depositing organization: Allen Institute. Publication: A suite of enhancer AAVs and transgenic mouse lines for genetic access to cortical cell types. Ben-Simon Y, Hooper M, Narayan S, Daigle TL, Dwivedi D, Way SW, Oster A, Stafford DA, Mich JK, Taormina MJ, Martinez RA, Opitz-Araya X, Roth JR, Alexander JR, Allen S, Amster A, Arbuckle J, Ayala A, Baker PM, Bakken TE, Barcelli T, Barta S, Bendrick J, Bertagnolli D, Bielstein C, Bishwakarma P, Bowlus J, Boyer G, Brouner K, Casian B, Casper T, Chakka AB, Chakrabarty R, Chance RK, Chavan S, Clark M, Colbert K, Collman F, Daniel S, Departee M, DiValentin P, Donadio N, Dotson N, Egdorf T, Fliss T, Gabitto M, Garcia J, Gary A, Gasperini M, Gloe J, Goldy J, Gore BB, Graybuck L, Greisman N, Haeseleer F, Halterman C, Haradon Z, Hastings SD, Helback O, Ho W, Hockemeyer D, Huang C, Huff S, Hunker A, Johansen N, Jones D, Juneau Z, Kalmbach B, Kannan M, Khem S, Kussick E, Kutsal R, Larsen R, Lee C, Lee AY, Leibly M, Lenz GH, Li S, Liang E, Lusk N, Madigan Z, Malloy J, Malone J, McCue R, Melchor J, Mollenkopf T, Moosman S, Morin E, Newman D, Ng L, Ngo K, Omstead V, Otto S, Oyama A, Pena N, Pham T, Phillips E, Pom CA, Potekhina L, Ransford S, Ray PL, Rette D, Reynoldson C, Rimorin C, Rocha D, Ruiz A, Sanchez REA, Sawyer L, Sedeno-Cortes A, Sevigny JP, Shapovalova N, Shepard N, Shulga L, Sigler AR, Siverts L, Soliman S, Somasundaram S, Staats B, Stewart K, Szelenyi E, Tieu M, Trader C, Tran A, van Velthoven CTJ, Walker M, Wang Y, Weed N, Wirthlin M, Wood T, Wynalda B, Yao Z, Zhou T, Ariza J, Dee N, Reding M, Ronellenfitch K, Mufti S, Sunkin SM, Smith KA, Esposito L, Waters J, Thyagarajan B, Yao S, Lein ES, Zeng H, Levi BP, Ngai J, Ting JT, Tasic B. Cell. 2025 May 16:S0092-8674(25)00513-6. doi: 10.1016/j.cell.2025.05.002. PubMed 40403729.
Backbone
  Vector backbone: pAAV2
  Vector type: AAV
Growth in bacteria
  Bacterial resistance: Ampicillin, 100 μg/mL
  Growth temperature: 37°C
  Growth strain: NEB Stable
  Copy number: High Copy
Gene/Insert
  Gene/Insert name: SYFP2
  Species: Synthetic
  Promoter: minBG
  Cloning method: Gibson Cloning
Terms and licenses: Academic/Nonprofit Terms; Industry Terms: Not Available to Industry
Depositor comments: 5' Cloning Site: MluI (not destroyed), 3' Cloning Site: SgrAI (not destroyed). Please visit https://doi.org/10.1101/2024.06.10.597244 for bioRxiv preprint.
How to cite: AiP1768 - pAAV-AiE2439m-minBG-SYFP2-WPRE-BGHpA was a gift from Allen Institute for Brain Science & Bosiljka Tasic (Addgene plasmid # 220667 ; http://n2t.net/addgene:220667 ; RRID:Addgene_220667)
