[The description below was written by a language model from this plasmid's Addgene catalogue record and pLannotate feature annotations shown in this document.]
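Description:
AiP1768 - pAAV-AiE2439m-minBG-SYFP2-WPRE-BGHpA is an AAV transfer (cis) plasmid built on a pAAV2 backbone, part of a collection of enhancer-driven AAV vectors designed to give genetic access to specific populations of brain cells. It is maintained in bacteria as a high-copy plasmid through a ColE1/pUC-type origin and selected with ampicillin via the β-lactamase gene and its own promoter. The backbone also carries an f1 phage origin and small remnants of the pBR322 bom and rop regions. The sequence record is 5,221 nt.

The payload lies between AAV2 inverted terminal repeats, which are the cis elements needed for replication and packaging of the intervening DNA into AAV particles. The right ITR is annotated as complete, whereas the left one is detected only as two short fragments in the sequencing-derived record. Inside the ITRs, the candidate enhancer AiE2439m is placed upstream of a minimal beta-globin promoter (minBG). Neither element is annotated in the feature table, but they presumably occupy the unannotated stretch preceding the reporter. A minimal promoter has little activity by itself, so expression depends largely on the enhancer, which is intended to confer cell-type selectivity. The driven gene is SYFP2, a rapidly maturing monomeric yellow fluorescent protein derived from Aequorea victoria. It is followed by a WPRE, annotated as two fragments and possibly a shortened version, which boosts transcript stability and expression, and by the bovine growth hormone polyadenylation signal. MluI and SgrAI sites used for cloning are retained. The construct serves as a fluorescent reporter for assessing and labelling the cells in which AiE2439m is active. The record does not state which brain cell population this enhancer targets.
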