Features (pLannotate 1.2.2; 14 found; start..end, strand, type, name):
     12..39      +  repeat_region  AAV2 ITR (fragment): inverted terminal repeat of adeno-associated virus serotype 2 inverted
     68..95      +  repeat_region  AAV2 ITR (fragment): inverted terminal repeat of adeno-associated virus serotype 2 inverted
   1239..1955    +  CDS            SYFP2: SYFP2 is a basic (constitutively fluorescent) yellow fluorescent protein published in 2006, derived from Aequorea victoria. It is reported to be a very rapidly-maturing monomer with moderate acid sensitivity.
   1995..2152    +  misc_feature   WPRE (fragment): woodchuck hepatitis virus posttranscriptional regulatory element
   2158..2238    +  misc_feature   WPRE (fragment): woodchuck hepatitis virus posttranscriptional regulatory element
   2255..2366    +  polyA_signal   bGH poly(A) signal: bovine growth hormone polyadenylation signal
   2484..2624    +  repeat_region  AAV2 ITR: inverted terminal repeat of adeno-associated virus serotype 2 inverted
   2629..2680    -  misc_feature   bom (fragment): basis of mobility region from pBR322
   2699..3154    +  rep_origin     f1 ori (sequence partly withheld): f1 bacteriophage origin of replication; arrow indicates direction of (+) strand synthesis
   3155..3204    -  misc_feature   bom (fragment): basis of mobility region from pBR322
   3306..3341    -  CDS            rop (fragment): Rop protein, which maintains plasmids at low copy number; rop
   3436..3540    +  promoter       AmpR promoter: bla
   3541..4401    +  CDS            AmpR: β-lactamase; bla; confers resistance to ampicillin, carbenicillin, and related antibiotics
   4572..5160    +  rep_origin     ori: high-copy-number ColE1/pMB1/pBR322/pUC origin of replication
>Addgene plasmid #220667 | AiP1768 - pAAV-AiE2439m-minBG-SYFP2-WPRE-BGHpA | addgene full sequence | sequence record 462001 | Addgene NGS Result
CCTGCAGGCAGCTGCGCGCTCGCTCGCTCACTGAGGCCGCCCGGGCGTCGGGCGACCTTTGGTCGCCCGG
CCTCAGTGAGCGAGCGAGCGCGCAGAGAGGGAGTGGCCAACTCCATCACTAGGGGTTCCTGCGGCCGCAC
GCGTTGTAAGAGTAATAATCGATTAACTTATGTGTTTCTTTGAATTTCAAGTTGAAATGGCTCCTGTGTT
GATGTCATTCAACCATGGCTGACAGAAAATAGCAATATTCACTTTCATCAAAGTTATATGTGATTTAGGA
AAATAATTAAAAGCCAGTGGCAAAGATAGAAACTCTACTCATAAGCCTATTCAGATTTATATCTGCTCCA
ACATTTGCAGTCATATAATAGATGTTTCTTTTAGAGTTATTTCAGTTCATTTCAATAAGAAACAGTAGCT
AAGGGAAAAATTCATGGCATTACAATTGATATTAAAAGAACCAATGAGCTTTGCCACTAATCTGAGCACT
TTTATTTACTTCAGAGAATGATACCGATTATTAAGCACATACTTTCTTCCATTTTTGTTGTTCCTGATTG
GTGCCAGGGTTTTCTTGGCTTGTTGCGGGATAGGCTGAATAGACCAACTTTCCTTTGCATCTGCATATTC
GATAGGTCTAGTGATTCTGAATCCAAGTCACTTGAATAATGATGGAACCATTTTGTTCCTGATGAATACA
CACTAATATAATCAGATGCTGTCAAAAGAAAGAAAGAAAACTCATGTGAACCAGAATGGTGCATACAATC
ATCCATTGCTACCAAACCGAAGGGATGCTTAGGCGTACAGGGCCAAGATCCTTTGGTAAATGAACCACAT
AGCTGAGTAATAATAATGTGTAAAATATTAACTACTTGAAAAATACTCTATTATTGAATAAAGCACTCTC
CACTCACTCAAACTAGACCAGAAGAAGTCTGGGAAGCAGTATGATTAGAGAGAGTGGGTGGAAAAGAATC
ATTTCTCAGCTGGGATTCAAATGGTCTCTTGGGAAATTTATAGTTTGAAAGGAATTTAGGATCTCGAAAA
CTAAAAATGTTAAAGACCAAGTACATGACAGTATTCACATTAAAACTCAGTAGGTTAGGAGGAACACATG
TTATCAGGAGAGCATGTCGGAGCTCGGGCTGGGCATAAAAGTCAGGGCAGAGCCATCTATTGCTTACATT
TGCTTCTGGGATCCAGATCTTTCGAAGCTAGCGCTACCGGTCGCCACCATGGTGAGCAAGGGCGAGGAGC
TGTTCACCGGGGTGGTGCCCATCCTGGTCGAGCTGGACGGCGACGTAAACGGCCACAAGTTCAGCGTGTC
CGGCGAGGGCGAGGGCGATGCCACCTACGGCAAGCTGACCCTGAAGCTGATCTGCACCACCGGCAAGCTG
CCCGTGCCCTGGCCCACCCTCGTGACCACCCTGGGCTACGGCGTGCAGTGCTTCGCCCGCTACCCCGACC
ACATGAAGCAGCACGACTTCTTCAAGTCCGCCATGCCCGAAGGCTACGTCCAGGAGCGCACCATCTTCTT
CAAGGACGACGGCAACTACAAGACCCGCGCCGAGGTGAAGTTCGAGGGCGACACCCTGGTGAACCGCATC
GAGCTGAAGGGCATCGACTTCAAGGAGGACGGCAACATCCTGGGGCACAAGCTGGAGTACAACTACAACA
GCCACAACGTCTATATCACCGCCGACAAGCAGAAGAACGGCATCAAGGCCAACTTCAAGATCCGCCACAA
CATCGAGGACGGCGGCGTGCAGCTCGCCGACCACTACCAGCAGAACACCCCCATCGGCGACGGCCCCGTG
CTGCTGCCCGACAACCACTACCTGAGCTACCAGTCCAAGCTGAGCAAAGACCCCAACGAGAAGCGCGATC
ACATGGTCCTGCTGGAGTTCGTGACCGCCGCCGGGATCACTCTCGGCATGGACGAGCTGTACAAGTAAGT
CGACGGCGCGCCGCGGCCGCGAATTCGATATCATAATCAACCTCTGGATTACAAAATTTGTGAAAGATTG
ACTGGTATTCTTAACTATGTTGCTCCTTTTACGCTATGTGGATACGCTGCTTTAATGCCTTTGTATCATG
CTATTGCTTCCCGTATGGCTTTCATTTTCTCCTCCTTGTATAAATCCTGGTTAGTTCTTGCCACGGCGGA
ACTCATCGCCGCCTGCCTTGCCCGCTGCTGGACAGGGGCTCGGCTGTTGGGCACTGACAATTCCGTGGCT
CGAGAGATCTTCGACTGTGCCTTCTAGTTGCCAGCCATCTGTTGTTTGCCCCTCCCCCGTGCCTTCCTTG
ACCCTGGAAGGTGCCACTCCCACTGTCCTTTCCTAATAAAATGAGGAAATTGCATCGCATTGTCTGAGTA
GGTGTCATTCTATTCTGGGGGGTGGGGTGGGGCAGGACAGCAAGGGGGAGGATTGGGAAGACAATAGCAG
GCATGAGATCTCACGTGCGGACCGAGCGGCCGCAGGAACCCCTAGTGATGGAGTTGGCCACTCCCTCTCT
GCGCGCTCGCTCGCTCACTGAGGCCGGGCGACCAAAGGTCGCCCGACGCCCGGGCTTTGCCCGGGCGGCC
TCAGTGAGCGAGCGAGCGCGCAGCTGCCTGCAGGGGCGCCTGATGCGGTATTTTCTCCTTACGCATCTGT
GCGGTATTTCACACCGCATA
[95 nt withheld, positions 2681-2775]
T
[46 nt withheld, positions 2777-2822]
C
[141 nt withheld, positions 2824-2964]
CCTTTGACGTTGGAGTCCACGTTCTTT
[37 nt withheld, positions 2992-3028]
ACTCTATCTCGGGCTATTCTTTTGATTTATAAGGGATTTTGCCGATTTCGGTCTATTGGTTAAAAAATGA
GCTGATTTAACAAAAATTTAACGCGAATTTTAACAAAATATTAACGTTTACAATTTTATGGTGCACTCTC
AGTACAATCTGCTCTGATGCCGCATAGTTAAGCCAGCCCCGACACCCGCCAACACCCGCTGACGCGCCCT
GACGGGCTTGTCTGCTCCCGGCATCCGCTTACAGACAAGCTGTGACCGTCTCCGGGAGCTGCATGTGTCA
GAGGTTTTCACCGTCATCACCGAAACGCGCGAGACGAAAGGGCCTCGTGATACGCCTATTTTTATAGGTT
AATGTCATGATAATAATGGTTTCTTAGACGTCAGGTGGCACTTTTCGGGGAAATGTGCGCGGAACCCCTA
TTTGTTTATTTTTCTAAATACATTCAAATATGTATCCGCTCATGAGACAATAACCCTGATAAATGCTTCA
ATAATATTGAAAAAGGAAGAGTATGAGTATTCAACATTTCCGTGTCGCCCTTATTCCCTTTTTTGCGGCA
TTTTGCCTTCCTGTTTTTGCTCACCCAGAAACGCTGGTGAAAGTAAAAGATGCTGAAGATCAGTTGGGTG
CACGAGTGGGTTACATCGAACTGGATCTCAACAGCGGTAAGATCCTTGAGAGTTTTCGCCCCGAAGAACG
TTTTCCAATGATGAGCACTTTTAAAGTTCTGCTATGTGGCGCGGTATTATCCCGTATTGACGCCGGGCAA
GAGCAACTCGGTCGCCGCATACACTATTCTCAGAATGACTTGGTTGAGTACTCACCAGTCACAGAAAAGC
ATCTTACGGATGGCATGACAGTAAGAGAATTATGCAGTGCTGCCATAACCATGAGTGATAACACTGCGGC
CAACTTACTTCTGACAACGATCGGAGGACCGAAGGAGCTAACCGCTTTTTTGCACAACATGGGGGATCAT
GTAACTCGCCTTGATCGTTGGGAACCGGAGCTGAATGAAGCCATACCAAACGACGAGCGTGACACCACGA
TGCCTGTAGCAATGGCAACAACGTTGCGCAAACTATTAACTGGCGAACTACTTACTCTAGCTTCCCGGCA
ACAATTAATAGACTGGATGGAGGCGGATAAAGTTGCAGGACCACTTCTGCGCTCGGCCCTTCCGGCTGGC
TGGTTTATTGCTGATAAATCTGGAGCCGGTGAGCGTGGGTCTCGCGGTATCATTGCAGCACTGGGGCCAG
ATGGTAAGCCCTCCCGTATCGTAGTTATCTACACGACGGGGAGTCAGGCAACTATGGATGAACGAAATAG
ACAGATCGCTGAGATAGGTGCCTCACTGATTAAGCATTGGTAACTGTCAGACCAAGTTTACTCATATATA
CTTTAGATTGATTTAAAACTTCATTTTTAATTTAAAAGGATCTAGGTGAAGATCCTTTTTGATAATCTCA
TGACCAAAATCCCTTAACGTGAGTTTTCGTTCCACTGAGCGTCAGACCCCGTAGAAAAGATCAAAGGATC
TTCTTGAGATCCTTTTTTTCTGCGCGTAATCTGCTGCTTGCAAACAAAAAAACCACCGCTACCAGCGGTG
GTTTGTTTGCCGGATCAAGAGCTACCAACTCTTTTTCCGAAGGTAACTGGCTTCAGCAGAGCGCAGATAC
CAAATACTGTTCTTCTAGTGTAGCCGTAGTTAGGCCACCACTTCAAGAACTCTGTAGCACCGCCTACATA
CCTCGCTCTGCTAATCCTGTTACCAGTGGCTGCTGCCAGTGGCGATAAGTCGTGTCTTACCGGGTTGGAC
TCAAGACGATAGTTACCGGATAAGGCGCAGCGGTCGGGCTGAACGGGGGGTTCGTGCACACAGCCCAGCT
TGGAGCGAACGACCTACACCGAACTGAGATACCTACAGCGTGAGCTATGAGAAAGCGCCACGCTTCCCGA
AGGGAGAAAGGCGGACAGGTATCCGGTAAGCGGCAGGGTCGGAACAGGAGAGCGCACGAGGGAGCTTCCA
GGGGGAAACGCCTGGTATCTTTATAGTCCTGTCGGGTTTCGCCACCTCTGACTTGAGCGTCGATTTTTGT
GATGCTCGTCAGGGGGGCGGAGCCTATGGAAAAACGCCAGCAACGCGGCCTTTTTACGGTTCCTGGCCTT
TTGCTGGCCTTTTGCTCACATGT
